>Addgene plasmid #116494 | pHAGE-PIK3CA-G106V | addgene full sequence | sequence record 242391 | Addgene NGS Result
TGGAAGGGCTAATTCACTCCCAAAGAAGACAAGATATCCTTGATCTGTGGATCTACCACACACAAGGCTA
CTTCCCTGATTAGCAGAACTACACACCAGGGCCAGGGGTCAGATATCCACTGACCTTTGGATGGTGCTAC
AAGCTAGTACCAGTTGAGCCAGATAAGGTAGAAGAGGCCAATAAAGGAGAGAACACCAGCTTGTTACACC
CTGTGAGCCTGCATGGGATGGATGACCCGGAGAGAGAAGTGTTAGAGTGGAGGTTTGACAGCCGCCTAGC
ATTTCATCACGTGGCCCGAGAGCTGCATCCGGAGTACTTCAAGAACTGCTGATATCGAGCTTGCTACAAG
GGACTTTCCGCTGGGGACTTTCCAGGGAGGCGTGGCCTGGGCGGGACTGGGGAGTGGCGAGCCCTCAGAT
CCTGCATATAAGCAGCTGCTTTTTGCCTGTACTGGGTCTCTCTGGTTAGACCAGATCTGAGCCTGGGAGC
TCTCTGGCTAACTAGGGAACCCACTGCTTAAGCCTCAATAAAGCTTGCCTTGAGTGCTTCAAGTAGTGTG
TGCCCGTCTGTTGTGTGACTCTGGTAACTAGAGATCCCTCAGACCCTTTTAGTCAGTGTGGAAAATCTCT
AGCAGTGGCGCCCGAACAGGGACTTGAAAGCGAAAGGGAAACCAGAGGAGCTCTCTCGACGCAGGACTCG
GCTTGCTGAAGCGCGCACGGCAAGAGGCGAGGGGCGGCGACTGGTGAGTACGCCAAAAATTTTGACTAGC
GGAGGCTAGAAGGAGAGAGATGGGTGCGAGAGCGTCAGTATTAAGCGGGGGAGAATTAGATCGCGATGGG
AAAAAATTCGGTTAAGGCCAGGGGGAAAGAAAAAATATAAATTAAAACATATAGTATGGGCAAGCAGGGA
GCTAGAACGATTCGCAGTTAATCCTGGCCTGTTAGAAACATCAGAAGGCTGTAGACAAATACTGGGACAG
CTACAACCATCCCTTCAGACAGGATCAGAAGAACTTAGATCATTATATAATACAGTAGCAACCCTCTATT
GTGTGCATCAAAGGATAGAGATAAAAGACACCAAGGAAGCTTTAGACAAGATAGAGGAAGAGCAAAACAA
AAGTAAGACCACCGCACAGCAAGCGGCCGGCCGCTGATCTTCAGACCTGGAGGAGGAGATATGAGGGACA
ATTGGAGAAGTGAATTATATAAATATAAAGTAGTAAAAATTGAACCATTAGGAGTAGCACCCACCAAGGC
AAAGAGAAGAGTGGTGCAGAGAGAAAAAAGAGCAGTGGGAATAGGAGCTTTGTTCCTTGGGTTCTTGGGA
GCAGCAGGAAGCACTATGGGCGCAGCGTCAATGACGCTGACGGTACAGGCCAGACAATTATTGTCTGGTA
TAGTGCAGCAGCAGAACAATTTGCTGAGGGCTATTGAGGCGCAACAGCATCTGTTGCAACTCACAGTCTG
GGGCATCAAGCAGCTCCAGGCAAGAATCCTGGCTGTGGAAAGATACCTAAAGGATCAACAGCTCCTGGGG
ATTTGGGGTTGCTCTGGAAAACTCATTTGCACCACTGCTGTGCCTTGGAATGCTAGTTGGAGTAATAAAT
CTCTGGAACAGATTTGGAATCACACGACCTGGATGGAGTGGGACAGAGAAATTAACAATTACACAAGCTT
AATACACTCCTTAATTGAAGAATCGCAAAACCAGCAAGAAAAGAATGAACAAGAATTATTGGAATTAGAT
AAATGGGCAAGTTTGTGGAATTGGTTTAACATAACAAATTGGCTGTGGTATATAAAATTATTCATAATGA
TAGTAGGAGGCTTGGTAGGTTTAAGAATAGTTTTTGCTGTACTTTCTATAGTGAATAGAGTTAGGCAGGG
ATATTCACCATTATCGTTTCAGACCCACCTCCCAACCCCGAGGGGACCCGACAGGCCCGAAGGAATAGAA
GAAGAAGGTGGAGAGAGAGACAGAGACAGATCCATTCGATTAGTGAACGGATCTCGACGGTATCGCCGAA
TTCACAAATGGCAGTATTCATCCACAATTTTAAAAGAAAAGGGGGGATTGGGGGGTACAGTGCAGGGGAA
AGAATAGTAGACATAATAGCAACAGACATACAAACTAAAGAATTACAAAAACAAATTACAAAAATTCAAA
ATTTTCGGGTTTATTACAGGGACAGCAGAGATCCAGTTTGGACTAGTCGTGAGGCTCCGGTGCCCGTCAG
TGGGCAGAGCGCACATCGCCCACAGTCCCCGAGAAGTTGGGGGGAGGGGTCGGCAATTGAACCGGTGCCT
AGAGAAGGTGGCGCGGGGTAAACTGGGAAAGTGATGTCGTGTACTGGCTCCGCCTTTTTCCCGAGGGTGG
GGGAGAACCGTATATAAGTGCAGTAGTCGCCGTGAACGTTCTTTTTCGCAACGGGTTTGCCGCCAGAACA
CAGGTAAGTGCCGTGTGTGGTTCCCGCGGGCCTGGCCTCTTTACGGGTTATGGCCCTTGCGTGCCTTGAA
TTACTTCCACCTGGCTGCAGTACGTGATTCTTGATCCCGAGCTTCGGGTTGGAAGTGGGTGGGAGAGTTC
GAGGCCTTGCGCTTAAGGAGCCCCTTCGCCTCGTGCTTGAGTTGAGGCCTGGCCTGGGCGCTGGGGCCGC
CGCGTGCGAATCTGGTGGCACCTTCGCGCCTGTCTCGCTGCTTTCGATAAGTCTCTAGCCATTTAAAATT
TTTGATGACCTGCTGCGACGCTTTTTTTCTGGCAAGATAGTCTTGTAAATGCGGGCCAAGATCTGCACAC
TGGTATTTCGGTTTTTGGGGCCGCGGGCGGCGACGGGGCCCGTGCGTCCCAGCGCACATGTTCGGCGAGG
CGGGGCCTGCGAGCGCGGCCACCGAGAATCGGACGGGGGTAGTCTCAAGCTGGCCGGCCTGCTCTGGTGC
CTGGCCTCGCGCCGCCGTGTATCGCCCCGCCCTGGGCGGCAAGGCTGGCCCGGTCGGCACCAGTTGCGTG
AGCGGAAAGATGGCCGCTTCCCGGCCCTGCTGCAGGGAGCTCAAAATGGAGGACGCGGCGCTCGGGAGAG
CGGGCGGGTGAGTCACCCACACAAAGGAAAAGGGCCTTTCCGTCCTCAGCCGTCGCTTCATGTGACTCCA
CGGAGTACCGGGCGCCGTCCAGGCACCTCGATTAGTTCTCGAGCTTTTGGAGTACGTCGTCTTTAGGTTG
GGGGGAGGGGTTTTATGCGATGGAGTTTCCCCACACTGAGTGGGTGGAGACTGAAGTTAGGCCAGCTTGG
CACTTGATGTAATTCTCCTTGGAATTTGCCCTTTTTGAGTTTGGATCTTGGTTCATTCTCAAGCCTCAGA
CAGTGGTTCAAAGTTTTTTTCTTCCATTTCAGGTGTCGTGAAGCGGCCCTGCAGATATCAACAAGTTTGT
ACAAAAAAGCAGGCACCATGCCTCCAAGACCATCATCAGGTGAACTGTGGGGCATCCACTTGATGCCCCC
AAGAATCCTAGTAGAATGTTTACTACCAAATGGAATGATAGTGACTTTAGAATGCCTCCGTGAGGCTACA
TTAATAACCATAAAGCATGAACTATTTAAAGAAGCAAGAAAATACCCCCTCCATCAACTTCTTCAAGATG
AATCTTCTTACATTTTCGTAAGTGTTACTCAAGAAGCAGAAAGGGAAGAATTTTTTGATGAAACAAGACG
ACTTTGTGACCTTCGGCTTTTTCAACCCTTTTTAAAAGTAATTGAACCAGTAGTCAACCGTGAAGAAAAG
ATCCTCAATCGAGAAATTGGTTTTGCTATCGGCATGCCAGTGTGTGAATTTGATATGGTTAAAGATCCAG
AAGTACAGGACTTCCGAAGAAATATTCTGAACGTTTGTAAAGAAGCTGTGGATCTTAGGGACCTCAATTC
ACCTCATAGTAGAGCAATGTATGTCTATCCTCCAAATGTAGAATCTTCACCAGAATTGCCAAAGCACATA
TATAATAAATTAGATAAAGGGCAAATAATAGTGGTGATCTGGGTAATAGTTTCTCCAAATAATGACAAGC
AGAAGTATACTCTGAAAATCAACCATGACTGTGTACCAGAACAAGTAATTGCTGAAGCAATCAGGAAAAA
AACTCGAAGTATGTTGCTATCCTCTGAACAACTAAAACTCTGTGTTTTAGAATATCAGGGCAAGTATATT
TTAAAAGTGTGTGGATGTGATGAATACTTCCTAGAAAAATATCCTCTGAGTCAGTATAAGTATATAAGAA
GCTGTATAATGCTTGGGAGGATGCCCAATTTGATGTTGATGGCTAAAGAAAGCCTTTATTCTCAACTGCC
AATGGACTGTTTTACAATGCCATCTTATTCCAGACGCATTTCCACAGCTACACCATATATGAATGGAGAA
ACATCTACAAAATCCCTTTGGGTTATAAATAGTGCACTCAGAATAAAAATTCTTTGTGCAACCTACGTGA
ATGTAAATATTCGAGACATTGATAAGATCTATGTTCGAACAGGTATCTACCATGGAGGAGAACCCTTATG
TGACAATGTGAACACTCAAAGAGTACCTTGTTCCAATCCCAGGTGGAATGAATGGCTGAATTATGATATA
TACATTCCTGATCTTCCTCGTGCTGCTCGACTTTGCCTTTCCATTTGCTCTGTTAAAGGCCGAAAGGGTG
CTAAAGAGGAACACTGTCCATTGGCATGGGGAAATATAAACTTGTTTGATTACACAGACACTCTAGTATC
TGGAAAAATGGCTTTGAATCTTTGGCCAGTACCTCATGGATTAGAAGATTTGCTGAACCCTATTGGTGTT
ACTGGATCAAATCCAAATAAAGAAACTCCATGCTTAGAGTTGGAGTTTGACTGGTTCAGCAGTGTGGTAA
AGTTCCCAGATATGTCAGTGATTGAAGAGCATGCCAATTGGTCTGTATCCCGAGAAGCAGGATTTAGCTA
TTCCCACGCAGGACTGAGTAACAGACTAGCTAGAGACAATGAATTAAGGGAAAATGACAAAGAACAGCTC
AAAGCAATTTCTACACGAGATCCTCTCTCTGAAATCACTGAGCAGGAGAAAGATTTTCTATGGAGTCACA
GACACTATTGTGTAACTATCCCCGAAATTCTACCCAAATTGCTTCTGTCTGTTAAATGGAATTCTAGAGA
TGAAGTAGCCCAGATGTATTGCTTGGTAAAAGATTGGCCTCCAATCAAACCTGAACAGGCTATGGAACTT
CTGGACTGTAATTACCCAGATCCTATGGTTCGAGGTTTTGCTGTTCGGTGCTTGGAAAAATATTTAACAG
ATGACAAACTTTCTCAGTATTTAATTCAGCTAGTACAGGTCCTAAAATATGAACAATATTTGGATAACTT
GCTTGTGAGATTTTTACTGAAGAAAGCATTGACTAATCAAAGGATTGGGCACTTTTTCTTTTGGCATTTA
AAATCTGAGATGCACAATAAAACAGTTAGCCAGAGGTTTGGCCTGCTTTTGGAGTCCTATTGTCGTGCAT
GTGGGATGTATTTGAAGCACCTGAATAGGCAAGTCGAGGCAATGGAAAAGCTCATTAACTTAACTGACAT
TCTCAAACAGGAGAAGAAGGATGAAACACAAAAGGTACAGATGAAGTTTTTAGTTGAGCAAATGAGGCGA
CCAGATTTCATGGATGCTCTACAGGGCTTTCTGTCTCCTCTAAACCCTGCTCATCAACTAGGAAACCTCA
GGCTTGAAGAGTGTCGAATTATGTCCTCTGCAAAAAGGCCACTGTGGTTGAATTGGGAGAACCCAGACAT
CATGTCAGAGTTACTGTTTCAGAACAATGAGATCATCTTTAAAAATGGGGATGATTTACGGCAAGATATG
CTAACACTTCAAATTATTCGTATTATGGAAAATATCTGGCAAAATCAAGGTCTTGATCTTCGAATGTTAC
CTTATGGTTGTCTGTCAATCGGTGACTGTGTGGGACTTATTGAGGTGGTGCGAAATTCTCACACTATTAT
GCAAATTCAGTGCAAAGGCGGCTTGAAAGGTGCACTGCAGTTCAACAGCCACACACTACATCAGTGGCTC
AAAGACAAGAACAAAGGAGAAATATATGATGCAGCCATTGACCTGTTTACACGTTCATGTGCTGGATACT
GTGTAGCTACCTTCATTTTGGGAATTGGAGATCGTCACAATAGTAACATCATGGTGAAAGACGATGGACA
ACTGTTTCATATAGATTTTGGACACTTTTTGGATCACAAGAAGAAAAAATTTGGTTATAAACGAGAACGT
GTGCCATTTGTTTTGACACAGGATTTCTTAATAGTGATTAGTAAAGGAGCCCAAGAATGCACAAAGACAA
GAGAATTTGAGAGGTTTCAGGAGATGTGTTACAAGGCTTATCTAGCTATTCGACAGCATGCCAATCTCTT
CATAAATCTTTTCTCAATGATGCTTGGCTCTGGAATGCCAGAACTACAATCTTTTGATGACATTGCATAC
ATTCGAAAGACCCTAGCCTTAGATAAAACTGAGCAAGAGGCTTTGGAGTATTTCATGAAACAAATGAATG
ATGCACATCATGGTGGCTGGACAACAAAAATGGATTGGATCTTCCACACAATTAAACAGCATGCATTGAA
CTAGAACCCAGCTTTCTTGTACAAAGTGGTGATATCCAATTAACCCTCACTAAAGGGTGTGTTATTTGTT
TGTAAAGTATCCCTATAGTGAGTCGTATTACCACCCAACTTTTCTATACAAAGTGGTTGATATCCAGCAC
AGTGGCGGCCGCTCGAGTCTAGAGGGCCCGCGGTTCGAAGGTAAGCCTATCCCTAACCCTCTCCTCGGTC
TCGATTCTACGCGTACCGGTTAGTAATGAGATCCCTCCCCCCCCCCTAACGTTACTGGCCGAAGCCGCTT
GGAATAAGGCCGGTGTGCGTTTGTCTATATGTTATTTTCCACCATATTGCCGTCTTTTGGCAATGTGAGG
GCCCGGAAACCTGGCCCTGTCTTCTTGACGAGCATTCCTAGGGGTCTTTCCCCTCTCGCCAAAGGAATGC
AAGGTCTGTTGAATGTCGTGAAGGAAGCAGTTCCTCTGGAAGCTTCTTGAAGACAAACAACGTCTGTAGC
GACCCTTTGCAGGCAGCGGAACCCCCCACCTGGCGACAGGTGCCTCTGCGGCCAAAAGCCACGTGTATAA
GATACACCTGCAAAGGCGGCACAACCCCAGTGCCACGTTGTGAGTTGGATAGTTGTGGAAAGAGTCAAAT
GGCTCTCCTCAAGCGTATTCAACAAGGGGCTGAAGGATGCCCAGAAGGTACCCCATTGTATGGGATCTGA
TCTGGGGCCTCGGTGCACATGCTTTACATGTGTTTAGTCGAGGTTAAAAAAACGTCTAGGCCCCCCGAAC
CACGGGGACGTGGTTTTCCTTTGAAAAACACGATGATAATATGGCCACACATATGACCGAGTACAAGCCC
ACGGTGCGCCTCGCCACCCGCGACGACGTCCCCAGGGCCGTACGCACCCTCGCCGCCGCGTTCGCCGACT
ACCCCGCCACGCGCCACACCGTCGATCCGGACCGCCACATCGAGCGGGTCACCGAGCTGCAAGAACTCTT
CCTCACGCGCGTCGGGCTCGACATCGGCAAGGTGTGGGTCGCGGACGACGGCGCCGCGGTGGCGGTCTGG
ACCACGCCGGAGAGCGTCGAAGCGGGGGCGGTGTTCGCCGAGATCGGCCCGCGCATGGCCGAGTTGAGCG
GTTCCCGGCTGGCCGCGCAGCAACAGATGGAAGGCCTCCTGGCGCCGCACCGGCCCAAGGAGCCCGCGTG
GTTCCTGGCCACCGTCGGCGTCTCGCCCGACCACCAGGGCAAGGGTCTGGGCAGCGCCGTCGTGCTCCCC
GGAGTGGAGGCGGCCGAGCGCGCCGGGGTGCCCGCCTTCCTGGAGACCTCCGCGCCCCGCAACCTCCCCT
TCTACGAGCGGCTCGGCTTCACCGTCACCGCCGACGTCGAGGTGCCCGAAGGACCGCGCACCTGGTGCAT
GACCCGCAAGCCCGGTGCCTAAATCGATAGATCCTAATCAACCTCTGGATTACAAAATTTGTGAAAGATT
GACTGGTATTCTTAACTATGTTGCTCCTTTTACGCTATGTGGATACGCTGCTTTAATGCCTTTGTATCAT
GCTATTGCTTCCCGTATGGCTTTCATTTTCTCCTCCTTGTATAAATCCTGGTTGCTGTCTCTTTATGAGG
AGTTGTGGCCCGTTGTCAGGCAACGTGGCGTGGTGTGCACTGTGTTTGCTGACGCAACCCCCACTGGTTG
GGGCATTGCCACCACCTGTCAGCTCCTTTCCGGGACTTTCGCTTTCCCCCTCCCTATTGCCACGGCGGAA
CTCATCGCCGCCTGCCTTGCCCGCTGCTGGACAGGGGCTCGGCTGTTGGGCACTGACAATTCCGTGGTGT
TGTCGGGGAAATCATCGTCCTTTCCTTGGCTGCTCGCCTGTGTTGCCACCTGGATTCTGCGCGGGACGTC
CTTCTGCTACGTCCCTTCGGCCCTCAATCCAGCGGACCTTCCTTCCCGCGGCCTGCTGCCGGCTCTGCGG
CCTCTTCCGCGTCTTCGCCTTCGCCCTCAGACGAGTCGGATCTCCCTTTGGGCCGCCTCCCCGCCTGAGA
TCCTTTAAGACCAATGACTTACAAGGCAGCTGTAGATCTTAGCCACTTTTTAAAAGAAAAGGGGGGACTG
GAAGGGCTAATTCACTCCCAACGAAGACAAGATCTGCTTTTTGCTTGTACTGGGTCTCTCTGGTTAGACC
AGATCTGAGCCTGGGAGCTCTCTGGCTAACTAGGGAACCCACTGCTTAAGCCTCAATAAAGCTTGCCTTG
AGTGCTTCAAGTAGTGTGTGCCCGTCTGTTGTGTGACTCTGGTAACTAGAGATCCCTCAGACCCTTTTAG
TCAGTGTGGAAAATCTCTAGCAGTAGTAGTTCATGTCATCTTATTATTCAGTATTTATAACTTGCAAAGA
AATGAATATCAGAGAGTGAGAGGCCCGGGTTAATTAAGGAAAGGGCTAGATCATTCTTGAAGACGAAAGG
GCCTCGTGATACGCCTATTTTTATAGGTTAATGTCATGATAATAATGGTTTCTTAGACGTCAGGTGGCAC
TTTTCGGGGAAATGTGCGCGGAACCCCTATTTGTTTATTTTTCTAAATACATTCAAATATGTATCCGCTC
ATGAGACAATAACCCTGATAAATGCTTCAATAATATTGAAAAAGGAAGAGTATGAGTATTCAACATTTCC
GTGTCGCCCTTATTCCCTTTTTTGCGGCATTTTGCCTTCCTGTTTTTGCTCACCCAGAAACGCTGGTGAA
AGTAAAAGATGCTGAAGATCAGTTGGGTGCACGAGTGGGTTACATCGAACTGGATCTCAACAGCGGTAAG
ATCCTTGAGAGTTTTCGCCCCGAAGAACGTTTTCCAATGATGAGCACTTTTAAAGTTCTGCTATGTGGCG
CGGTATTATCCCGTGTTGACGCCGGGCAAGAGCAACTCGGTCGCCGCATACACTATTCTCAGAATGACTT
GGTTGAGTACTCACCAGTCACAGAAAAGCATCTTACGGATGGCATGACAGTAAGAGAATTATGCAGTGCT
GCCATAACCATGAGTGATAACACTGCGGCCAACTTACTTCTGACAACGATCGGAGGACCGAAGGAGCTAA
CCGCTTTTTTGCACAACATGGGGGATCATGTAACTCGCCTTGATCGTTGGGAACCGGAGCTGAATGAAGC
CATACCAAACGACGAGCGTGACACCACGATGCCTGTAGCAATGGCAACAACGTTGCGCAAACTATTAACT
GGCGAACTACTTACTCTAGCTTCCCGGCAACAATTAATAGACTGGATGGAGGCGGATAAAGTTGCAGGAC
CACTTCTGCGCTCGGCCCTTCCGGCTGGCTGGTTTATTGCTGATAAATCTGGAGCCGGTGAGCGTGGGTC
TCGCGGTATCATTGCAGCACTGGGGCCAGATGGTAAGCCCTCCCGTATCGTAGTTATCTACACGACGGGG
AGTCAGGCAACTATGGATGAACGAAATAGACAGATCGCTGAGATAGGTGCCTCACTGATTAAGCATTGGT
AACTGTCAGACCAAGTTTACTCATATATACTTTAGATTGATTTAAAACTTCATTTTTAATTTAAAAGGAT
CTAGGTGAAGATCCTTTTTGATAATCTCATGACCAAAATCCCTTAACGTGAGTTTTCGTTCCACTGAGCG
TCAGACCCCGTAGAAAAGATCAAAGGATCTTCTTGAGATCCTTTTTTTCTGCGCGTAATCTGCTGCTTGC
AAACAAAAAAACCACCGCTACCAGCGGTGGTTTGTTTGCCGGATCAAGAGCTACCAACTCTTTTTCCGAA
GGTAACTGGCTTCAGCAGAGCGCAGATACCAAATACTGTTCTTCTAGTGTAGCCGTAGTTAGGCCACCAC
TTCAAGAACTCTGTAGCACCGCCTACATACCTCGCTCTGCTAATCCTGTTACCAGTGGCTGCTGCCAGTG
GCGATAAGTCGTGTCTTACCGGGTTGGACTCAAGACGATAGTTACCGGATAAGGCGCAGCGGTCGGGCTG
AACGGGGGGTTCGTGCACACAGCCCAGCTTGGAGCGAACGACCTACACCGAACTGAGATACCTACAGCGT
GAGCTATGAGAAAGCGCCACGCTTCCCGAAGGGAGAAAGGCGGACAGGTATCCGGTAAGCGGCAGGGTCG
GAACAGGAGAGCGCACGAGGGAGCTTCCAGGGGGAAACGCCTGGTATCTTTATAGTCCTGTCGGGTTTCG
CCACCTCTGACTTGAGCGTCGATTTTTGTGATGCTCGTCAGGGGGGCGGAGCCTATGGAAAAACGCCAGC
AACGCGGCCTTTTTACGGTTCCTGGCCTTTTGCTGGCCTTTTGCTCACATGTTCTTTCCTGCGTTATCCC
CTGATTCTGTGGATAACCGTATTACCGCCTTTGAGTGAGCTGATACCGCTCGCCGCAGCCGAACGACCGA
GCGCAGCGAGTCAGTGAGCGAGGAAGCGGAAGAGCGCCCAATACGCAAACCGCCTCTCCCCGCGCGTTGG
CCGATTCATTAATGCAGCAAGCTCATGGCTGACTAATTTTTTTTATTTATGCAGAGGCCGAGGCCGCCTC
GGCCTCTGAGCTATTCCAGAAGTAGTGAGGAGGCTTTTTTGGAGGCCTAGGCTTTTGCAAAAAGCTCCCC
GTGGCACGACAGGTTTCCCGACTGGAAAGCGGGCAGTGAGCGCAACGCAATTAATGTGAGTTAGCTCACT
CATTAGGCACCCCAGGCTTTACACTTTATGCTTCCGGCTCGTATGTTGTGTGGAATTGTGAGCGGATAAC
AATTTCACACAGGAAACAGCTATGACATGATTACGAATTTCACAAATAAAGCATTTTTTTCACTGCATTC
TAGTTGTGGTTTGTCCAAACTCATCAATGTATCTTATCATGTCTGGATCAACTGGATAACTCAAGCTAAC
CAAAATCATCCCAAACTTCCCACCCCATACCCTATTACCACTGCCAATTACCTGTGGTTTCATTTACTCT
AAACCTGTGATTCCTCTGAATTATTTTCATTTTAAAGAAATTGTATTTGTTAAATATGTACTACAAACTT
AGTAGT
Features (pLannotate 1.2.2; 30 found; start..end, strand, type, name):
    377..634     +  LTR            5' LTR (truncated): truncated 5' long terminal repeat (LTR) from HIV-1
    681..806     +  misc_feature   HIV-1 Ψ: packaging signal of human immunodeficiency virus type 1
    790..1128    +  CDS            HIV-1 gag (fragment): gag protein from human immunodeficiency virus 1; gag
   1303..1536    +  misc_feature   RRE: The Rev response element (RRE) of HIV-1 allows for Rev-dependent mRNA export from the nucleus to the cytoplasm.
   1913..2013    +  CDS            Rev (fragment): human immunodeficiency virus 1 (HIV-1) Rev protein; rev; enhances nuclear export of unspliced and incompletely spliced viral mRNAs
   2058..2175    +  misc_feature   cPPT/CTS: central polypurine tract and central termination sequence of HIV-1
   2223..3401    +  promoter       EF-1α promoter: strong constitutive promoter for human elongation factor EF-1α
   3422..3442    +  protein_bind   attB1: mutant version of attB; core recombination site for the Gateway® BP reaction BP Clonase™
   3448..6651    +  CDS            PIK3CA: PK3CA_HUMAN - Experimental evidence at protein level: Swiss-Prot protein existence level 1. Phosphoinositide-3-kinase (PI3K) phosphorylates phosphatidylinositol (PI) and its phosphorylated derivatives at position 3 of the inositol ring to produce 3-phosphoinositides (PubMed:15135396, PubMed:23936502, PubMed:28676499). Uses ATP and PtdIns(4,5)P2 (phosphatidylinositol 4,5-bisphosphate) to generate phosphatidylinositol 3,4,5-trisphosphate (PIP3) (PubMed:15135396, PubMed:28676499). PIP3 plays a key role by recruiting PH domain- containing proteins to the membrane, including AKT1 and PDPK1, activat
   6656..6680    -  protein_bind   attB2: mutant version of attB; recombination site for the Gateway® BP reaction BP Clonase™
   6688..6706    +  promoter       T3 promoter: promoter for bacteriophage T3 RNA polymerase
   6732..6750    -  promoter       T7 promoter: promoter for bacteriophage T7 RNA polymerase
   6756..6774    -  protein_bind   attB4 (fragment): mutant version of attB; core recombination site for the Gateway® BP reaction BP Clonase™
   6830..6871    +  CDS            V5 tag: epitope tag from simian virus 5
   6997..7459    +  misc_feature   IRES: internal ribosome entry site (IRES) of the encephalomyocarditis virus (EMCV)
   7473..8070    +  CDS            PuroR (fragment): puromycin N-acetyltransferase; pac from Streptomyces; confers resistance to puromycin
   8086..8674    +  misc_feature   WPRE: woodchuck hepatitis virus posttranscriptional regulatory element
   8682..8747    +  CDS            nef (fragment): NEF_HV1Z2 - Experimental evidence at protein level: Swiss-Prot protein existence level 1. Extracellular Nef protein targets CD4(+) T-lymphocytes for apoptosis by interacting with CXCR4 surface receptors. From Human immunodeficiency virus type 1 group M subtype D (isolate Z2/CDC-Z34) (HIV-1).
   8749..8982    +  LTR            3' LTR (ΔU3): self-inactivating 3' long terminal repeat (LTR) from HIV-1
   9187..9291    +  promoter       AmpR promoter: bla
   9292..10152   +  CDS            AmpR: β-lactamase; bla; confers resistance to ampicillin, carbenicillin, and related antibiotics
  10323..10911   +  rep_origin     ori: high-copy-number ColE1/pMB1/pBR322/pUC origin of replication
  11094..11148   +  CDS            lacI (fragment): lac repressor; lacI; The lac repressor binds to the lac operator to inhibit transcription in E. coli. This inhibition can be relieved by adding lactose or isopropyl-β-D-thiogalactopyranoside (IPTG).
  11154..11247   +  rep_origin     SV40 ori (fragment): SV40 origin of replication
  11272..11309   +  CDS            lacI (fragment): lac repressor; lacI; The lac repressor binds to the lac operator to inhibit transcription in E. coli. This inhibition can be relieved by adding lactose or isopropyl-β-D-thiogalactopyranoside (IPTG).
  11322..11343   +  protein_bind   CAP binding site: CAP binding activates transcription in the presence of cAMP. E. coli catabolite activator protein
  11358..11388   +  promoter       lac promoter: promoter for the E. coli lac operon
  11392..11414   +  protein_bind   lac operator (fragment): The lac repressor binds to the lac operator to inhibit transcription in E. coli. This inhibition can be relieved by adding lactose or isopropyl-β-D-thiogalactopyranoside (IPTG). lac repressor encoded by lacI
  11446..11529   +  polyA_signal   SV40 poly(A) signal (fragment): SV40 polyadenylation signal
  11696..329     +  CDS            nef (fragment) (across the origin): NEF_HV1BR - Experimental evidence at protein level: Swiss-Prot protein existence level 1. Extracellular Nef protein targets CD4(+) T-lymphocytes for apoptosis by interacting with CXCR4 surface receptors (PubMed:14990729). From Human immunodeficiency virus type 1 group M subtype B (isolate BRU/LAI) (HIV-1).
