[The description below was written by a language model from this plasmid's Addgene catalogue record and pLannotate feature annotations shown in this document.]
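Description:
pHAGE-PIK3CA-G106V is an HIV-1-derived lentiviral expression plasmid of about 11.7 kb, built on the pHAGE backbone, that carries the human PIK3CA coding sequence with a G106V substitution. PIK3CA encodes p110-alpha, the catalytic subunit of PI3K-alpha, which converts PtdIns(4,5)P2 to PIP3 and so recruits and activates AKT pathway components. In bacteria the plasmid is maintained through a high-copy ColE1/pUC-type origin and selected with ampicillin via the bla gene. A recombination-deficient strain is recorded for growth, as is usual for LTR-containing vectors.

The transfer cassette lies between a truncated 5' LTR and a self-inactivating ΔU3 3' LTR. It includes the Ψ packaging signal with a partial gag sequence, the RRE for Rev-dependent export of the genomic RNA, and the cPPT/CTS element. Because the viral structural and enzymatic genes are absent, packaging functions must be supplied in trans.

Within the cassette, the EF-1α promoter drives the PIK3CA open reading frame. The ORF is flanked by attB1 and attB2 sites, which fits the recorded Gateway cloning. Downstream, an EMCV IRES links a puromycin N-acetyltransferase gene to the same transcript, so transduced cells can be selected with puromycin, and a WPRE enhances transcript expression. A V5 tag sequence is annotated after attB2, separated from the ORF by T3 and T7 promoter and attB4 remnants. The record does not state whether it is fused in frame to the protein.

The associated publication concerns systematic functional annotation of somatic cancer mutations, so this construct is suited to stable expression of the variant in mammalian cells to assess its functional consequences.
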