Addgene plasmid #116494: pHAGE-PIK3CA-G106V
Purpose: Lentiviral expression of PIK3CA G106V
Depositing lab: Gordon Mills & Kenneth Scott. Depositing organization: Baylor College of Medicine. Publication: Systematic Functional Annotation of Somatic Mutations in Cancer. Ng PK, Li J, Jeong KJ, Shao S, Chen H, Tsang YH, Sengupta S, Wang Z, Bhavana VH, Tran R, Soewito S, Minussi DC, Moreno D, Kong K, Dogruluk T, Lu H, Gao J, Tokheim C, Zhou DC, Johnson AM, Zeng J, Ip CKM, Ju Z, Wester M, Yu S, Li Y, Vellano CP, Schultz N, Karchin R, Ding L, Lu Y, Cheung LWT, Chen K, Shaw KR, Meric-Bernstam F, Scott KL, Yi S, Sahni N, Liang H, Mills GB. Cancer Cell. 2018 Mar 12;33(3):450-462.e10. doi: 10.1016/j.ccell.2018.01.021. PubMed 29533785.
Backbone
  Vector backbone: pHAGE
  Vector type: Lentiviral
Growth in bacteria
  Bacterial resistance: Ampicillin, 100 μg/mL
  Growth temperature: 37°C
  Growth strain: Stbl3
  Copy number: High Copy
Gene/Insert
  Gene/Insert name: PIK3CA
  Species: H. sapiens (human)
  Mutation: G106V
  Entrez Gene: PIK3CA (a.k.a. CCM4, CLAPO, CLOVE, CWS5, HMH, MCAP, MCM, MCMTC, PI3K, PI3K-alpha, p110-alpha)
  Cloning method: Gateway Cloning
Terms and licenses: Academic/Nonprofit Terms; Industry Terms: Not Available to Industry
How to cite: pHAGE-PIK3CA-G106V was a gift from Gordon Mills & Kenneth Scott (Addgene plasmid # 116494 ; http://n2t.net/addgene:116494 ; RRID:Addgene_116494)
