>Addgene plasmid #116494 | pHAGE-PIK3CA-G106V | depositor partial sequence | sequence record 219368 | insert
ATGCCTCCACGACCATCATCAGGTGAACTGTGGGGCATCCACTTGATGCCCCCAAGAATCCTAGTAGAAT
GTTTACTACCAAATGGAATGATAGTGACTTTAGAATGCCTCCGTGAGGCTACATTAATAACCATAAAGCA
TGAACTATTTAAAGAAGCAAGAAAATACCCCCTCCATCAACTTCTTCAAGATGAATCTTCTTACATTTTC
GTAAGTGTTACTCAAGAAGCAGAAAGGGAAGAATTTTTTGATGAAACAAGACGACTTTGTGACCTTCGGC
TTTTTCAACCCTTTTTAAAAGTAATTGAACCAGTAGTCAACCGTGAAGAAAAGATCCTCAATCGAGAAAT
TGGTTTTGCTATCGGCATGCCAGTGTGTGAATTTGATATGGTTAAAGATCCAGAAGTACAGGACTTCCGA
AGAAATATTCTGAACGTTTGTAAAGAAGCTGTGGATCTTAGGGACCTCAATTCACCTCATAGTAGAGCAA
TGTATGTCTATCCTCCAAATGTAGAATCTTCACCAGAATTGCCAAAGCACATATATAATAAATTAGATAA
AGGGCAAATAATAGTGGTGATCTGGGTAATAGTTTCTCCAAATAATGACAAGCAGAAGTATACTCTGAAA
ATCAACCATGACTGTGTACCAGAACAAGTAATTGCTGAAGCAATCAGGAAAAAAACTCGAAGTATGTTGC
TATCCTCTGAACAACTAAAACTCTGTGTTTTAGAATATCAGGGCAAGTATATTTTAAAAGTGTGTGGATG
TGATGAATACTTCCTAGAAAAATATCCTCTGAGTCAGTATAAGTATATAAGAAGCTGTATAATGCTTGGG
AGGATGCCCAATTTGATGTTGATGGCTAAAGAAAGCCTTTATTCTCAACTGCCAATGGACTGTTTTACAA
TGCCATCTTATTCCAGACGCATTTCCACAGCTACACCATATATGAATGGAGAAACATCTACAAAATCCCT
TTGGGTTATAAATAGTGCACTCAGAATAAAAATTCTTTGTGCAACCTACGTGAATGTAAATATTCGAGAC
ATTGATAAGATCTATGTTCGAACAGGTATCTACCATGGAGGAGAACCCTTATGTGACAATGTGAACACTC
AAAGAGTACCTTGTTCCAATCCCAGGTGGAATGAATGGCTGAATTATGATATATACATTCCTGATCTTCC
TCGTGCTGCTCGACTTTGCCTTTCCATTTGCTCTGTTAAAGGCCGAAAGGGTGCTAAAGAGGAACACTGT
CCATTGGCATGGGGAAATATAAACTTGTTTGATTACACAGACACTCTAGTATCTGGAAAAATGGCTTTGA
ATCTTTGGCCAGTACCTCATGGATTAGAAGATTTGCTGAACCCTATTGGTGTTACTGGATCAAATCCAAA
TAAAGAAACTCCATGCTTAGAGTTGGAGTTTGACTGGTTCAGCAGTGTGGTAAAGTTCCCAGATATGTCA
GTGATTGAAGAGCATGCCAATTGGTCTGTATCCCGAGAAGCAGGATTTAGCTATTCCCACGCAGGACTGA
GTAACAGACTAGCTAGAGACAATGAATTAAGGGAAAATGACAAAGAACAGCTCAAAGCAATTTCTACACG
AGATCCTCTCTCTGAAATCACTGAGCAGGAGAAAGATTTTCTATGGAGTCACAGACACTATTGTGTAACT
ATCCCCGAAATTCTACCCAAATTGCTTCTGTCTGTTAAATGGAATTCTAGAGATGAAGTAGCCCAGATGT
ATTGCTTGGTAAAAGATTGGCCTCCAATCAAACCTGAACAGGCTATGGAACTTCTGGACTGTAATTACCC
AGATCCTATGGTTCGAGGTTTTGCTGTTCGGTGCTTGGAAAAATATTTAACAGATGACAAACTTTCTCAG
TATTTAATTCAGCTAGTACAGGTCCTAAAATATGAACAATATTTGGATAACTTGCTTGTGAGATTTTTAC
TGAAGAAAGCATTGACTAATCAAAGGATTGGGCACTTTTTCTTTTGGCATTTAAAATCTGAGATGCACAA
TAAAACAGTTAGCCAGAGGTTTGGCCTGCTTTTGGAGTCCTATTGTCGTGCATGTGGGATGTATTTGAAG
CACCTGAATAGGCAAGTCGAGGCAATGGAAAAGCTCATTAACTTAACTGACATTCTCAAACAGGAGAAGA
AGGATGAAACACAAAAGGTACAGATGAAGTTTTTAGTTGAGCAAATGAGGCGACCAGATTTCATGGATGC
TCTACAGGGCTTTCTGTCTCCTCTAAACCCTGCTCATCAACTAGGAAACCTCAGGCTTGAAGAGTGTCGA
ATTATGTCCTCTGCAAAAAGGCCACTGTGGTTGAATTGGGAGAACCCAGACATCATGTCAGAGTTACTGT
TTCAGAACAATGAGATCATCTTTAAAAATGGGGATGATTTACGGCAAGATATGCTAACACTTCAAATTAT
TCGTATTATGGAAAATATCTGGCAAAATCAAGGTCTTGATCTTCGAATGTTACCTTATGGTTGTCTGTCA
ATCGGTGACTGTGTGGGACTTATTGAGGTGGTGCGAAATTCTCACACTATTATGCAAATTCAGTGCAAAG
GCGGCTTGAAAGGTGCACTGCAGTTCAACAGCCACACACTACATCAGTGGCTCAAAGACAAGAACAAAGG
AGAAATATATGATGCAGCCATTGACCTGTTTACACGTTCATGTGCTGGATACTGTGTAGCTACCTTCATT
TTGGGAATTGGAGATCGTCACAATAGTAACATCATGGTGAAAGACGATGGACAACTGTTTCATATAGATT
TTGGACACTTTTTGGATCACAAGAAGAAAAAATTTGGTTATAAACGAGAACGTGTGCCATTTGTTTTGAC
ACAGGATTTCTTAATAGTGATTAGTAAAGGAGCCCAAGAATGCACAAAGACAAGAGAATTTGAGAGGTTT
CAGGAGATGTGTTACAAGGCTTATCTAGCTATTCGACAGCATGCCAATCTCTTCATAAATCTTTTCTCAA
TGATGCTTGGCTCTGGAATGCCAGAACTACAATCTTTTGATGACATTGCATACATTCGAAAGACCCTAGC
CTTAGATAAAACTGAGCAAGAGGCTTTGGAGTATTTCATGAAACAAATGAATGATGCACATCATGGTGGC
TGGACAACAAAAATGGATTGGATCTTCCACACAATTAAACAGCATGCATTGAACTGA
